Addgene plasmid #70742: pPhlF-BCD22-sfGFP-ssrA P64U26C39T11 v1-1 (632)
Purpose: 1 color weak reporter used in study
Depositing lab: Richard Murray. Depositing organization: California Institute of Technology. Publication: Rapid cell-free forward engineering of novel genetic ring oscillators. Niederholtmeyer H, Sun ZZ, Hori Y, Yeung E, Verpoorte A, Murray RM, Maerkl SJ. Elife. 2015 Oct 2;4. doi: 10.7554/eLife.09771. PubMed 26430766.
Backbone
  Vector backbone: n/a
Growth in bacteria
  Bacterial resistance: Ampicillin, 100 μg/mL
  Growth temperature: 30°C
  Growth strain: DH5alpha
  Copy number: High Copy
Gene/Insert
  Gene/Insert name: sfGFP-ssrA
Terms and licenses: Academic/Nonprofit Terms; Industry Terms: Not Available to Industry
How to cite: pPhlF-BCD22-sfGFP-ssrA P64U26C39T11 v1-1 (632) was a gift from Richard Murray (Addgene plasmid # 70742 ; http://n2t.net/addgene:70742 ; RRID:Addgene_70742)
