[The description below was written by a language model from this plasmid's Addgene catalogue record and pLannotate feature annotations shown in this document.]
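Description:
pPhlF-BCD22-sfGFP-ssrA P64U26C39T11 v1-1 (632) is a small (about 3.3 kb) high-copy bacterial reporter plasmid, described in its record as a one-colour "weak" reporter used in a study on the cell-free forward engineering of synthetic genetic ring oscillators. No named backbone is recorded. The feature table shows a ColE1/pMB1-type high-copy origin of replication and a β-lactamase gene with its native bla promoter, so the plasmid is maintained in E. coli under ampicillin selection.

The payload is superfolder GFP, a robustly folding GFP variant, followed immediately by a sequence annotated as a fragment of an ssrA degradation tag. The closest match is the LVA variant, though the exact tag version is not stated in the catalogue fields. ssrA tags direct proteins to the ClpXP and ClpAP proteases, shortening reporter half-life so that fluorescence tracks changes in expression rather than accumulating, which is useful for reading out oscillatory dynamics. The promoter and translation initiation element are not annotated in the feature table. The name implies a PhlF-repressible promoter (pPhlF) driving the reporter through a bicistronic design element (BCD22), and the "weak" designation may refer to the strength of that translation element, although the record does not say so. The remaining code in the name (P64U26C39T11) appears to be a promoter/UTR/coding sequence/terminator part designation and is not explained.

The short fragments annotated as tetA and lambda O protein flanking the cassette are partial homology hits, probably backbone remnants or spacer sequence rather than functional genes.
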