Features (pLannotate 1.2.2; 7 found; start..end, strand, type, name):
    158..871     +  CDS            superfolder GFP: GFP variant that folds robustly even when fused to poorly folded proteins (Pédelacq et al., 2006)
    875..904     +  CDS            ssrA tag (LVA) (fragment): C-terminal peptide that mediates degradation in bacteria through the ClpXP and ClpAP proteases (McGinness et al., 2006) mutant LVA variant that confers accelerated degradation under some conditions (Andersen et al., 1998)
    904..1122    +  CDS            tetA (fragment): TCR3_ECOLX - Experimental evidence at protein level: Swiss-Prot protein existence level 1. Resistance to tetracycline by an active tetracycline efflux. This is an energy-dependent process that decreases the accumulation of the antibiotic in whole cells. This protein functions as a metal- tetracycline/H(+) antiporter. From Escherichia coli. This protein is used as a marker in many commonly used cloning vectors, such as pBR322 and pACYC184.
   1243..1831    -  rep_origin     ori: high-copy-number ColE1/pMB1/pBR322/pUC origin of replication
   2002..2862    -  CDS            AmpR: β-lactamase; bla; confers resistance to ampicillin, carbenicillin, and related antibiotics
   2863..2967    -  promoter       AmpR promoter: bla
   3069..12      +  CDS            O (fragment) (across the origin): VRPO_LAMBD - Protein inferred from homology: Swiss-Prot protein existence level 3. Necessary for the bidirectional replication of DNA. It interacts with the ori (origin of replication) region of the genome during the initiation of replication. From Escherichia phage lambda (Bacteriophage lambda).
>Addgene plasmid #70742 | pPhlF-BCD22-sfGFP-ssrA P64U26C39T11 v1-1 (632) | depositor full sequence | sequence record 126639 | pPhlF-BCD22-sfGFP-ssrA P64U26C39T11 v1-1 (632) sequence 3299 bps
GCATTGCTGTTCGATTCGTTACCAATTGACATGATACGAAACGTACCGTATCGTTAAGGTTACTAGAGAA
GCGGGCCCAAGTTCACTTAAAAAGGAGATCAACAATGAAAGCAATTTTCGTACTGAAACATCTTAATCAT
GCCTAGGAAGTTTTCTAATGCGTAAAGGAGAAGAACTTTTCACTGGTGTCGTCCCTATTCTGGTGGAACT
GGATGGTGATGTCAACGGTCATAAGTTTTCCGTGCGTGGCGAGGGTGAAGGTGACGCAACTAATGGTAAA
CTGACGCTGAAGTTCATCTGTACTACTGGTAAACTGCCGGTACCTTGGCCGACTCTGGTAACGACGCTGA
CTTATGGTGTTCAGTGCTTTGCTCGTTATCCGGACCATATGAAGCAGCATGACTTCTTCAAGTCCGCCAT
GCCGGAAGGCTATGTGCAGGAACGCACGATTTCCTTTAAGGATGACGGCACGTACAAAACGCGTGCGGAA
GTGAAATTTGAAGGCGATACCCTGGTAAACCGCATTGAGCTGAAAGGCATTGACTTTAAAGAAGATGGCA
ATATCCTGGGCCATAAGCTGGAATACAATTTTAACAGCCACAATGTTTACATCACCGCCGATAAACAAAA
AAATGGCATTAAAGCGAATTTTAAAATTCGCCACAACGTGGAGGATGGCAGCGTGCAGCTGGCTGATCAC
TACCAGCAAAACACTCCAATCGGTGATGGTCCTGTTCTGCTGCCAGACAATCACTATCTGAGCACGCAAA
GCGTTCTGTCTAAAGATCCGAACGAGAAACGCGATCATATGGTTCTGCTGGAGTTCGTAACCGCAGCGGG
CATCACGCATGGTATGGATGAACTGTACAAAGCAGCAAACGACGAAAACTACGCTTTAGCAGCTTAATGA
ACTCAAAGCCCGCCGAAAGGCGGGCTTTTCTGTCCTTGAGAGTCGGGCATTGTCTTCGCTCCTTCCGGTG
GGCGCGGGGCATGACTATCGTCGCCGCACTTATGACTGTGTTCTTTATCATGCAACTCGTAGGACAGGTG
CCGGCAGCGCTCTTCCGCTTCCTCGCTCACTGACTCGCTGCGCTCGGTCGTTCGGCTGCGGCGAGCGGTA
TCAGCTCACTCAAAGGCGGTAATACGGTTATCCACAGAATCAGGGGATAACGCAGGAAAGAACATGTGAG
CAAAAGGCCAGCAAAAGGCCAGGAACCGTAAAAAGGCCGCGTTGCTGGCGTTTTTCCATAGGCTCCGCCC
CCCTGACGAGCATCACAAAAATCGACGCTCAAGTCAGAGGTGGCGAAACCCGACAGGACTATAAAGATAC
CAGGCGTTTCCCCCTGGAAGCTCCCTCGTGCGCTCTCCTGTTCCGACCCTGCCGCTTACCGGATACCTGT
CCGCCTTTCTCCCTTCGGGAAGCGTGGCGCTTTCTCATAGCTCACGCTGTAGGTATCTCAGTTCGGTGTA
GGTCGTTCGCTCCAAGCTGGGCTGTGTGCACGAACCCCCCGTTCAGCCCGACCGCTGCGCCTTATCCGGT
AACTATCGTCTTGAGTCCAACCCGGTAAGACACGACTTATCGCCACTGGCAGCAGCCACTGGTAACAGGA
TTAGCAGAGCGAGGTATGTAGGCGGTGCTACAGAGTTCTTGAAGTGGTGGCCTAACTACGGCTACACTAG
AAGAACAGTATTTGGTATCTGCGCTCTGCTGAAGCCAGTTACCTTCGGAAAAAGAGTTGGTAGCTCTTGA
TCCGGCAAACAAACCACCGCTGGTAGCGGTGGTTTTTTTGTTTGCAAGCAGCAGATTACGCGCAGAAAAA
AAGGATCTCAAGAAGATCCTTTGATCTTTTCTACGGGGTCTGACGCTCAGTGGAACGAAAACTCACGTTA
AGGGATTTTGGTCATGAGATTATCAAAAAGGATCTTCACCTAGATCCTTTTAAATTAAAAATGAAGTTTT
AAATCAATCTAAAGTATATATGAGTAAACTTGGTCTGACAGTTACCAATGCTTAATCAGTGAGGCACCTA
TCTCAGCGATCTGTCTATTTCGTTCATCCATAGTTGCCTGACTCCCCGTCGTGTAGATAACTACGATACG
GGAGGGCTTACCATCTGGCCCCAGTGCTGCAATGATACCGCGTGACCCACGCTCACCGGCTCCAGATTTA
TCAGCAATAAACCAGCCAGCCGGAAGGGCCGAGCGCAGAAGTGGTCCTGCAACTTTATCCGCCTCCATCC
AGTCTATTAATTGTTGCCGGGAAGCTAGAGTAAGTAGTTCGCCAGTTAATAGTTTGCGCAACGTTGTTGC
CATTGCTACAGGCATCGTGGTGTCACGCTCGTCGTTTGGTATGGCTTCATTCAGCTCCGGTTCCCAACGA
TCAAGGCGAGTTGCATGATCCCCCATGTTGTGCAAAAAAGCGGTTAGCTCCTTCGGTCCTCCGATCGTTG
TCAGAAGTAAGTTGGCCGCAGTGTTATCACTCATGGTTATGGCAGCACTGCATAATTCTCTTACTGTCAT
GCCATCCGTAAGATGCTTTTCTGTGACTGGTGAGTACTCAACCAAGTCATTCTGAGAATAGTGTATGCGG
CGACCGAGTTGCTCTTGCCCGGCGTCAACACGGGATAATACCGCGCCACATAGCAGAACTTTAAAAGTGC
TCATCATTGGAAAACGTTCTTCGGGGCGAAAACTCTCAAGGATCTTACCGCTGTTGAGATCCAGTTCGAT
GTAACCCACTCGTGCACCCAACTGATCTTCAGCATCTTTTACTTTCACCAGCGTTTCTGGGTGAGCAAAA
ACAGGAAGGCAAAATGCCGCAAAAAAGGGAATAAGGGCGACACGGAAATGTTGAATACTCATACTCTTCC
TTTTTCAATATTATTGAAGCATTTATCAGGGTTATTGTCTCATGAGCGGATACATATTTGAATGTATTTA
GAAAAATAAACAAATAGGGGTTCCGCGCACATTTCCCCGAAAAGTGCCACCTGACGTCTAAGAAACCATT
ATTATCATGACATTAACCTATAAAAATAGGCGTATCACGAGGCCCTTTCGTGTTCAAGAATTCTGGCGAA
TCCTCTGACCAGCCAGAAAACGACCTTTCTGTGGTGAAACCGGATGCTGCAATTCAGAGCGCCAGCAAGT
GGGGGACAGCAGATGACCTGACCGCCGCAGAGTGGATGTTTGACATGGTGATGACTATCGCACCATCAGC
CAGAAAACCGAATTTTGCTGGGTGGGCTAACGATATCCGCCTGATGCGTGAACGTGACGGACGTAACGAA
GACAACCAC
