>Addgene plasmid #70742 | pPhlF-BCD22-sfGFP-ssrA P64U26C39T11 v1-1 (632) | addgene partial sequence | sequence record 138309 | pBRforEco 5'-AATAGGCGTATCACGAGGC-3'
GACCTTTCTGTGGTGAAACCGGATGCTGCAATTCAGAGCGCCAGCAAGTGGGGGACAGCAGATGACCTGA
CCGCCGCAGAGTGGATGTTTGACATGGTGATGACTATCGCACCATCAGCCAGAAAACCGAATTTTGCTGG
GTGGGCTAACGATATCCGCCTGATGCGTGAACGTGACGGACGTAACGAAGACAACCACGCATTGCTGTTC
GATTCGTTACCAATTGACATGATACGAAACGTACCGTATCGTTAAGGTTACTAGAGAAGCGGGCCCAAGT
TCACTTAAAAAGGAGATCAACAATGAAAGCAATTTTCGTACTGAAACATCTTAATCATGCCTAGGAAGTT
TTCTAATGCGTAAAGGAGAAGAACTTTTCACTGGTGTCGTCCCTATTCTGGTGGAACTGGATGGTGATGT
CAACGGTCATAAGTTTTCCGTGCGTGGCGAGGGTGAAGGTGACGCAACTAATGGTAAACTGACGCTGAAG
TTCATCTGTACTACTGGTAAACTGCCGGTACCTTGGCCGACTCTGGTAACGACGCTGACTTATGGTGTTC
AGTGCTTTGCTCGTTATCCGGACCATATGAAGCAGCATGACTTCTTCAAGTCCGCCATGCCGGAAGGCTA
TGTGCAGGAACGCACGATTTCCTTTAAGGATGACGGCACGTACAAAACGCGTGCGGAAGTGAAATTTGAA
GGCGATACCCTGGTAAACCGCATTGAGCTGAAAGGCATTGACTTTAAAGA
