>Addgene plasmid #70742 | pPhlF-BCD22-sfGFP-ssrA P64U26C39T11 v1-1 (632) | addgene partial sequence | sequence record 138310 | L4440 5'-AGCGAGTCAGTGAGCGAG-3'
TTGCATGATAAAGAACACAGTCATAAGTGCGGCGACGATAGTCATGCCCCGCGCCCACCGGAAGGAGCGA
AGACAATGCCCGACTCTCAAGGACAGAAAAGCCCGCCTTTCGGCGGGCTTTGAGTTCATTAAGCTGCTAA
AGCGTAGTTTTCGTCGTTTGCTGCTTTGTACAGTTCATCCATACCATGCGTGATGCCCGCTGCGGTTACG
AACTCCAGCAGAACCATATGATCGCGTTTCTCGTTCGGATCTTTAGACAGAACGCTTTGCGTGCTCAGAT
AGTGATTGTCTGGCAGCAGAACAGGACCATCACCGATTGGAGTGTTTTGCTGGTAGTGATCAGCCAGCTG
CACGCTGCCATCCTCCACGTTGTGGCGAATTTTAAAATTCGCTTTAATGCCATTTTTTTGTTTATCGGCG
GTGATGTAAACATTGTGGCTGTTAAAATTGTATTCCAGCTTATGGCCCAGGATATTGCCATCTTCTTTAA
AGTCAATGCCTTTCAGCTCAATGCGGTTTACCAGGGTATCGCCTTCAAATTTCACTTCCGCACGCGTTTT
GTACGTGCCGTCATCCTTAAAGGAAATCGTGCGTTCCTGCACATAGCCTTCCGGCATGGCGGACTTGAAG
AAGTCATGCTGCTTCATATGGTCCGGATAACGAGCAAAGCACTGAACACCATAAGTCAGCGTCGTTACCA
GAGTCGGCCAAGGTACCGGCAGTTTACCAGTAGTACAGATGAACTTCAGCGTCAGTTTACCATTAGTTGC
GTCACCTTCACCCTCGCCACGCACGGAAAACTTATGACCGTTGACATCACCATCC
